Addgene plasmid #20545: pWZL Neo Myr Flag PACSIN1
Depositing lab: William Hahn & Jean Zhao. Depositing organization: Dana-Farber Cancer Institute. Publication: Integrative Genomic Approaches Identify IKBKE as a Breast Cancer Oncogene (Kinase Library Clones). Boehm JS, Zhao JJ, Yao J, Kim SY, Firestein R, Dunn IF, Sjostrom SK, Garraway LA, Weremowicz S, Richardson AL, Greulich H, Stewart CJ, Mulvey LA, Shen RR, Ambrogio L, Hirozane-Kishikawa T, Hill DE, Vidal M, Meyerson M, Grenier JK, Hinkle G, Root DE, Roberts TM, Lander ES, Polyak K, Hahn WC. Cell. 2007 Jun 15. 129(6):1065-1079. 10.1016/j.cell.2007.03.052 PubMed 17574021.
Backbone
  Vector backbone: pWZL-Neo-Myr-Flag-DEST
  Backbone manufacturer: William Hahn Lab (available at Addgene, #15300)
  Vector type: Mammalian Expression, Retroviral
  Selectable markers: Neomycin (select with G418)
Growth in bacteria
  Bacterial resistance: Ampicillin, 100 μg/mL
  Growth temperature: 37°C
  Growth strain: Stbl3
  Growth instructions: Stbl3 cells to prevent recombination.
  Copy number: Unknown
Gene/Insert
  Gene/Insert name: PACSIN1 (alt name: protein kinase C and casein kinase substrate in neurons 1)
  Species: H. sapiens (human)
  Entrez Gene: PACSIN1 (a.k.a. SDPI)
  Tag / fusion protein: Myr (N terminal on backbone); Flag (N terminal on backbone)
  Cloning method: Gateway Cloning
  Sequencing primers: 5′ pWZL-Fwd (GAA CCT CCT CGT TCG ACC); 3′ pWZL-Rev (TTC CGG GCC CTC ACA TTG)
Resource information
  A portion of this plasmid was derived from a plasmid made by: 4-D3
Terms and licenses: Academic/Nonprofit Terms; Industry Terms: Not Available to Industry
Depositor comments: ORFs were cloned into Gateway compatible pEntry vectors. An LR recombination reaction was performed to move the ORF to pWZL-Neo-Myr-Flag DEST such that the ORF would have 5' myristoylation and flag tags. This plasmid is part of a kinase library, and the gene has been verified, but has not been fully sequenced for minor mutations. Please see the following link for plasmids from this article that are not part of the kinase library http://www.addgene.org/pubmed/17574021
How to cite: pWZL Neo Myr Flag PACSIN1 was a gift from William Hahn & Jean Zhao (Addgene plasmid # 20545 ; http://n2t.net/addgene:20545 ; RRID:Addgene_20545)
