[The description below was written by a language model from this plasmid's Addgene catalogue record.]
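Description:
pWZL Neo Myr Flag PACSIN1 is a retroviral mammalian expression plasmid built on the Gateway-compatible destination vector pWZL-Neo-Myr-Flag-DEST. It carries the human PACSIN1 open reading frame (protein kinase C and casein kinase substrate in neurons 1, also known as SDPI). The ORF was first placed in a Gateway entry vector and then transferred by an LR recombination reaction into the destination backbone. This positions it in frame behind two backbone-encoded N-terminal elements: a myristoylation signal and a Flag epitope. The myristoylation sequence directs lipid modification of the fusion protein and so targets it to cellular membranes, a strategy commonly used to promote constitutive activation of signalling proteins. The Flag tag allows the protein to be detected or immunoprecipitated with standard antibodies.

In bacteria the plasmid is selected with ampicillin, and a recombination-deficient strain is used because repeated retroviral sequences can otherwise rearrange. The copy number is not recorded. In mammalian cells, stably transduced populations are selected with G418 through the neomycin resistance marker. No feature table is provided, so the promoter driving the insert, the origin of replication and the arrangement of the viral elements are not explicitly stated. As a retroviral vector, it would be expected to be packaged into virus for delivery into and integration in target cells.

The construct belongs to a library of myristoylated, Flag-tagged kinase and kinase-related ORFs assembled for gain-of-function screening in a study that sought breast cancer oncogenes. The depositors note that the identity of the gene has been verified but that the clone has not been fully sequenced for minor mutations.
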