>Addgene plasmid #20545 | pWZL Neo Myr Flag PACSIN1 | addgene partial sequence | sequence record 26369 | 20545 with pWZL-Fwd
CTCCTTCTCTAGGCGCCGGCCGGATCCAGAATTCGCCACCATGGGGTCTTCAAAATCTAAACCAAAGGAC
CCCAGCCAGCGCCGGCGCAGGATCCGAGGTTACCTTGACTACAAAGACGATGACGACAAGCAATTGACAA
GTTTGTACAAAAAAGTTGGCATGTCCAGCTCCTACGATGAGGCCTCACTGGCGCCAGAGGAGACCACCGA
CAGCTTCTGGGAGGTGGGGAACTACAAGCGGACCGTGAAGCGCATCGATGACGGCCACCGTCTATGCAAC
GACCTGATGAACTGCGTGCAGGAGCGCGCCAAGATCGAGAAGGCGTACGGGCAGCAGCTCACCGACTGGG
CCAAGCGTTGGCGCCAGCTCATCGAGAAAGGCCCACAGTATGGCAGCCTGGAGCGGGCCTGGGGTGCCAT
AATGACAGAGGCAGACAAGGTGAGCGAGCTGCACCAGGAGGTGAAGAACAATCTGCTGAATGAGGACCTG
GAGAAGGTGAAGAACTGGCAGAAGGACGCCTATCACAAGCAGATCATGGGTGGCTTCAAGGAGACGAAGG
AGGCTGAAGATGGCTTCCGCAAGGCCCAGAAGCCTTGGGCCAAGAAGATGAAGGAGCTGGAGGCAGCCAA
GAAGGCCTACCATTTGGCTTGCAAAGAGGAAAGCTGGCCATGACACGGGAGATGAACAGCAAGACGGAGC
AATCGGTCACACCTGAGCAGCAAAAGAAGCTGCAGACAAAGTGGACAAGTGCAAGCAGATGTGCAGAAGA
